>Addgene plasmid #90247 | YFP-DAT R60A | addgene full sequence | sequence record 178488 | Addgene NGS Result
TAGTTATTAATAGTAATCAATTACGGGGTCATTAGTTCATAGCCCATATATGGAGTTCCGCGTTACATAA
CTTACGGTAAATGGCCCGCCTGGCTGACCGCCCAACGACCCCCGCCCATTGACGTCAATAATGACGTATG
TTCCCATAGTAACGCCAATAGGGACTTTCCATTGACGTCAATGGGTGGAGTATTTACGGTAAACTGCCCA
CTTGGCAGTACATCAAGTGTATCATATGCCAAGTACGCCCCCTATTGACGTCAATGACGGTAAATGGCCC
GCCTGGCATTATGCCCAGTACATGACCTTATGGGACTTTCCTACTTGGCAGTACATCTACGTATTAGTCA
TCGCTATTACCATGGTGATGCGGTTTTGGCAGTACATCAATGGGCGTGGATAGCGGTTTGACTCACGGGG
ATTTCCAAGTCTCCACCCCATTGACGTCAATGGGAGTTTGTTTTGGCACCAAAATCAACGGGACTTTCCA
AAATGTCGTAACAACTCCGCCCCATTGACGCAAATGGGCGGTAGGCGTGTACGGTGGGAGGTCTATATAA
GCAGAGCTGGTTTAGTGAACCGTCAGATCCGCTAGCGCTACCGGTCGCCACCATGGTGAGCAAGGGCGAG
GAGCTGTTCACCGGGGTGGTGCCCATCCTGGTCGAGCTGGACGGCGACGTAAACGGCCACAAGTTCAGCG
TGTCCGGCGAGGGCGAGGGCGATGCCACCTACGGCAAGCTGACCCTGAAGTTCATCTGCACCACCGGCAA
GCTGCCCGTGCCCTGGCCCACCCTCGTGACCACCTTCGGCTACGGCCTGCAGTGCTTCGCCCGCTACCCC
GACCACATGAAGCAGCACGACTTCTTCAAGTCCGCCATGCCCGAAGGCTACGTCCAGGAGCGCACCATCT
TCTTCAAGGACGACGGCAACTACAAGACCCGCGCCGAGGTGAAGTTCGAGGGCGACACCCTGGTGAACCG
CATCGAGCTGAAGGGCATCGACTTCAAGGAGGACGGCAACATCCTGGGGCACAAGCTGGAGTACAACTAC
AACAGCCACAACGTCTATATCATGGCCGACAAGCAGAAGAACGGCATCAAGGTGAACTTCAAGATCCGCC
ACAACATCGAGGACGGCAGCGTGCAGCTCGCCGACCACTACCAGCAGAACACCCCCATCGGCGACGGCCC
CGTGCTGCTGCCCGACAACCACTACCTGAGCTACCAGTCCGCCCTGAGCAAAGACCCCAACGAGAAGCGC
GATCACATGGTCCTGCTGGAGTTCGTGACCGCCGCCGGGATCACTCTCGGCATGGACGAGCTGTACAAGT
CCGGACTCAGATCTCGAGCTCAAGCTTCGAATTCTGCAGTCGACGGTACCATGAGTAAGAGCAAATGCTC
CGTGGGACTCATGTCTTCCGTGGTGGCCCCGGCTAAGGAGCCCAATGCCGTGGGCCCGAAGGAGGTGGAG
CTCATCCTTGTCAAGGAGCAGAACGGAGTGCAGCTCACCAGCTCCACCCTCACCAACCCGCGGCAGAGCC
CCGTGGAGGCCCAGGATGCGGAGACCTGGGGCAAGAAGATCGACTTTCTCCTGTCCGTCATTGGCTTTGC
TGTGGACCTGGCCAACGTCTGGCGGTTCCCCTACCTGTGCTACAAAAATGGTGGCGGTGCCTTCCTGGTC
CCCTACCTGCTCTTCATGGTCATTGCTGGGATGCCACTTTTCTACATGGAGCTGGCCCTCGGCCAGTTCA
ACAGGGAAGGGGCCGCTGGTGTCTGGAAGATCTGCCCCATACTGAAAGGTGTGGGCTTCACGGTCATCCT
CATCTCACTGTATGTCGGCTTCTTCTACAACGTCATCATCGCCTGGGCGCTGCACTATCTCTTCTCCTCC
TTCACCACGGAGCTCCCCTGGATCCACTGCAACAACTCCTGGAACAGCCCCAACTGCTCGGATGCCCATC
CTGGTGACTCCAGTGGAGACAGCTCGGGCCTCAACGACACTTTTGGGACCACACCTGCTGCCGAGTACTT
TGAACGTGGCGTGCTGCACCTCCACCAGAGCCATGGCATCGACGACCTGGGGCCTCCGCGGTGGCAGCTC
ACAGCCTGCCTGGTGCTGGTCATCGTGCTGCTCTACTTCAGCCTCTGGAAGGGCGTGAAGACCTCAGGGA
AGGTGGTATGGATCACAGCCACCATGCCATACGTGGTCCTCACTGCCCTGCTCCTGCGTGGGGTCACCCT
CCCTGGAGCCATAGACGGCATCAGAGCATACCTGAGCGTTGACTTCTACCGGCTCTGCGAGGCGTCTGTT
TGGATTGACGCGGCCACCCAGGTGTGCTTCTCCCTGGGCGTGGGGTTCGGGGTGCTGATCGCCTTCTCCA
GCTACAACAAGTTCACCAACAACTGCTACAGGGACGCGATTGTCACCACCTCCATCAACTCCCTGACGAG
CTTCTCCTCCGGCTTCGTCGTCTTCTCCTTCCTGGGGTACATGGCACAGAAGCACAGTGTGCCCATCGGG
GACGTGGCCAAGGACGGGCCAGGGCTGATCTTCATCATCTACCCGGAAGCCATCGCCACGCTCCCTCTGT
CCTCAGCCTGGGCCGTGGTCTTCTTCATCATGCTGCTCACCCTGGGTATCGACAGCGCCATGGGTGGTAT
GGAGTCAGTGATCACCGGGCTCATCGATGAGTTCCAGCTGCTGCACAGACACCGTGAGCTCTTCACGCTC
TTCATCGTCCTAGCGACCTTCCTCCTGTCCCTGTTCTGCGTCACCAACGGTGGCATCTACGTCTTCACGC
TCCTGGACCATTTTGCAGCCGGCACGTCCATCCTCTTTGGAGTGCTCATCGAAGCCATCGGAGTGGCCTG
GTTCTATGGTGTTGGGCAGTTCAGCGACGACATCCAGCAGATGACCGGGCAGCGGCCCAGCCTGTACTGG
CGGCTGTGCTGGAAGCTGGTCAGCCCCTGCTTTCTCCTGTTCGTGGTCGTGGTCAGCATTGTGACCTTCA
GACCCCCCCACTACGGAGCCTACATCTTCCCCGACTGGGCCAACGCGCTGGGCTGGGTCATCGCCACATC
CTCCATGGCCATGGTGCCCATCTATGCGGCCTACAAGTTCTGCAGCCTGCCTGGGTCCTTTCGAGAGAAA
CTGGCCTACGCCATTGCACCCGAGAAGGACCGTGAGCTGGTGGACAGAGGGGAGGTGCGCCAGTTCACGC
TCCGCCACTGGCTCAAGGTGTAGCCCGGGATCCACCGGATCTAGATAACTGATCATAATCAGCCATACCA
CATTTGTAGAGGTTTTACTTGCTTTAAAAAACCTCCCACACCTCCCCCTGAACCTGAAACATAAAATGAA
TGCAATTGTTGTTGTTAACTTGTTTATTGCAGCTTATAATGGTTACAAATAAAGCAATAGCATCACAAAT
TTCACAAATAAAGCATTTTTTTCACTGCATTCTAGTTGTGGTTTGTCCAAACTCATCAATGTATCTTAAC
GCGTAAATTGTAAGCGTTAATATTTTGTTAAAATTCGCGTTAAATTTTTGTTAAATCAGCTCATTTTTTA
ACCAATAGGCCGAAATCGGCAAAATCCCTTATAAATCAAAAGAATAGACCGAGATAGGGT
[37 nt withheld, positions 3631-3667]
AAAGAACGTGGACTCCAACGTCAAAGG
[49 nt withheld, positions 3695-3743]
T
[91 nt withheld, positions 3745-3835]
G
[124 nt withheld, positions 3837-3960]
CAGGTGGCACTTTTCGGGGAAATGTGCGCGGAACCCCTATTTGTTTATTTTTCTAAATACATTCAAATAT
GTATCCGCTCATGAGACAATAACCCTGATAAATGCTTCAATAATATTGAAAAAGGAAGAGTCCTGAGGCG
GAAAGAACCAGCTGTGGAATGTGTGTCAGTTAGGGTGTGGAAAGTCCCCAGGCTCCCCAGCAGGCAGAAG
TATGCAAAGCATGCATCTCAATTAGTCAGCAACCAGGTGTGGAAAGTCCCCAGGCTCCCCAGCAGGCAGA
AGTATGCAAAGCATGCATCTCAATTAGTCAGCAACCATAGTCCCGCCCCTAACTCCGCCCATCCCGCCCC
TAACTCCGCCCAGTTCCGCCCATTCTCCGCCCCATGGCTGACTAATTTTTTTTATTTATGCAGAGGCCGA
GGCCGCCTCGGCCTCTGAGCTATTCCAGAAGTAGTGAGGAGGCTTTTTTGGAGGCCTAGGCTTTTGCAAA
GATCGATCAAGAGACAGGATGAGGATCGTTTCGCATGATTGAACAAGATGGATTGCACGCAGGTTCTCCG
GCCGCTTGGGTGGAGAGGCTATTCGGCTATGACTGGGCACAACAGACAATCGGCTGCTCTGATGCCGCCG
TGTTCCGGCTGTCAGCGCAGGGGCGCCCGGTTCTTTTTGTCAAGACCGACCTGTCCGGTGCCCTGAATGA
ACTGCAAGACGAGGCAGCGCGGCTATCGTGGCTGGCCACGACGGGCGTTCCTTGCGCAGCTGTGCTCGAC
GTTGTCACTGAAGCGGGAAGGGACTGGCTGCTATTGGGCGAAGTGCCGGGGCAGGATCTCCTGTCATCTC
ACCTTGCTCCTGCCGAGAAAGTATCCATCATGGCTGATGCAATGCGGCGGCTGCATACGCTTGATCCGGC
TACCTGCCCATTCGACCACCAAGCGAAACATCGCATCGAGCGAGCACGTACTCGGATGGAAGCCGGTCTT
GTCGATCAGGATGATCTGGACGAAGAGCATCAGGGGCTCGCGCCAGCCGAACTGTTCGCCAGGCTCAAGG
CGAGCATGCCCGACGGCGAGGATCTCGTCGTGACCCATGGCGATGCCTGCTTGCCGAATATCATGGTGGA
AAATGGCCGCTTTTCTGGATTCATCGACTGTGGCCGGCTGGGTGTGGCGGACCGCTATCAGGACATAGCG
TTGGCTACCCGTGATATTGCTGAAGAGCTTGGCGGCGAATGGGCTGACCGCTTCCTCGTGCTTTACGGTA
TCGCCGCTCCCGATTCGCAGCGCATCGCCTTCTATCGCCTTCTTGACGAGTTCTTCTGAGCGGGACTCTG
GGGTTCGAAATGACCGACCAAGCGACGCCCAACCTGCCATCACGAGATTTCGATTCCACCGCCGCCTTCT
ATGAAAGGTTGGGCTTCGGAATCGTTTTCCGGGACGCCGGCTGGATGATCCTCCAGCGCGGGGATCTCAT
GCTGGAGTTCTTCGCCCACCCTAGGGGGAGGCTAACTGAAACACGGAAGGAGACAATACCGGAAGGAACC
CGCGCTATGACGGCAATAAAAAGACAGAATAAAACGCACGGTGTTGGGTCGTTTGTTCATAAACGCGGGG
TTCGGTCCCAGGGCTGGCACTCTGTCGATACCCCACCGAGACCCCATTGGGGCCAATACGCCCGCGTTTC
TTCCTTTTCCCCACCCCACCCCCCAAGTTCGGGTGAAGGCCCAGGGCTCGCAGCCAACGTCGGGGCGGCA
GGCCCTGCCATAGCCTCAGGTTACTCATATATACTTTAGATTGATTTAAAACTTCATTTTTAATTTAAAA
GAATCTAGGTGAAGATCCTTTTTGATAATCTCATGACCAAAATCCCTTAACGTGAGTTTTCGTTCCACTG
AGCGTCAGACCCCGTAGAAAAGATCAAAGGATCTTCTTGAGATCCTTTTTTTCTGCGCGTAATCTGCTGC
TTGCAAACAAAAAAACCACCGCTACCAGCGGTGGTTTGTTTGCCGGATCAAGAGCTACCAACTCTTTTTC
CGAAGGTAACTGGCTTCAGCAGAGCGCAGATACCAAATACTGTTCTTCTAGTGTAGCCGTAGTTAGGCCA
CCACTTCAAGAACTCTGTAGCACCGCCTACATACCTCGCTCTGCTAATCCTGTTACCAGTGGCTGCTGCC
AGTGGCGATAAGTCGTGTCTTACCGGGTTGGACTCAAGACGATAGTTACCGGATAAGGCGCAGCGGTCGG
GCTGAACGGGGGGTTCGTGCACACAGCCCAGCTTGGAGCGAACGACCTACACCGAACTGAGATACCTACA
GCGTGAGCTATGAGAAAGCGCCACGCTTCCCGAAGGGAGAAAGGCGGACAGGTATCCGGTAAGCGGCAGG
GTCGGAACAGGAGAGCGCACGAGGGAGCTTCCAGGGGGAAACGCCTGGTATCTTTATAGTCCTGTCGGGT
TTCGCCACCTCTGACTTGAGCGTCGATTTTTGTGATGCTCGTCAGGGGGGCGGAGCCTATGGAAAAACGC
CAGCAACGCGGCCTTTTTACGGTTCCTGGCCTTTTGCTGGCCTTTTGCTCACATGTTCTTTCCTGCGTTA
TCCCCTGATTCTGTGGATAACCGTATTACCGCCATGCAT
Features (pLannotate 1.2.2; 15 found; start..end, strand, type, name):
     61..364     +  enhancer       CMV enhancer: human cytomegalovirus immediate early enhancer
    365..568     +  promoter       CMV promoter: human cytomegalovirus (CMV) immediate early promoter
    613..1329    +  CDS            EYFP: EYFP is a basic (constitutively fluorescent) green/yellow fluorescent protein published in 1996, derived from Aequorea victoria. It is reported to be a very rapidly-maturing weak dimer with high acid sensitivity.
   1330..1380    +  misc_feature   MCS (fragment): multiple cloning site
   1381..3240    +  CDS            SLC6A3: SC6A3_HUMAN - Also known as DAT1. Experimental evidence at protein level: Swiss-Prot protein existence level 1. Amine transporter (PubMed:1406597, PubMed:8302271, PubMed:15505207). Terminates the action of dopamine by its high affinity sodium-dependent reuptake into presynaptic terminals (By similarity). Regulator of light-dependent retinal hyaloid vessel regression, downstream of OPN5 signaling (By similarity). From Homo sapiens (Human).
   3270..3354    +  CDS            large T antigen (fragment): large T antigen from SV40 (simian virus 40)
   3377..3498    +  polyA_signal   SV40 poly(A) signal: SV40 polyadenylation signal
   3532..3960    -  rep_origin     f1 ori (sequence partly withheld): f1 bacteriophage origin of replication; arrow indicates direction of (+) strand synthesis
   3987..4091    +  promoter       AmpR promoter: bla
   4093..4450    +  promoter       SV40 promoter: SV40 enhancer and early promoter
   4485..5279    +  CDS            NeoR/KanR: aminoglycoside phosphotransferase from Tn5; aph(3')-II (or nptII); confers resistance to neomycin, kanamycin, and G418 (Geneticin®)
   5300..5452    +  CDS            ble (fragment): BLE_KLEPN - Experimental evidence at protein level: Swiss-Prot protein existence level 1. Binding protein with a strong affinity to the bleomycin family of antibiotics. Binds to CL990; an antimitotic-antibiotic compound. From Klebsiella pneumoniae.
   5511..5558    +  polyA_signal   HSV TK poly(A) signal: herpes simplex virus thymidine kinase polyadenylation signal (Cole and Stacy, 1985)
   5649..5665    -  polyA_signal   bGH poly(A) signal (fragment): bovine growth hormone polyadenylation signal
   5887..6475    +  rep_origin     ori: high-copy-number ColE1/pMB1/pBR322/pUC origin of replication
