[The description below was written by a language model from this plasmid's Addgene catalogue record and pLannotate feature annotations shown in this document.]
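Description:
YFP-DAT R60A is a mammalian expression plasmid of about 6.6 kb built on the pEYFP-C1 backbone. It carries the human dopamine transporter cDNA (DAT, gene SLC6A3) fused to the C-terminus of enhanced yellow fluorescent protein. The human cytomegalovirus immediate early enhancer and promoter drive transcription. The EYFP coding sequence is followed by a short remnant of the multiple cloning site, which acts as a linker, and then by the roughly 1.86 kb DAT open reading frame, so the fluorescent tag sits at the transporter's cytoplasmic N-terminus. An SV40 polyadenylation signal terminates the transcript. The DAT sequence carries a substitution of arginine 60 to alanine.

The plasmid is propagated in E. coli through a high-copy ColE1/pUC-type origin and selected with kanamycin. Resistance comes from a Tn5 aminoglycoside phosphotransferase (NeoR/KanR) cassette arranged for dual use. A bacterial bla promoter expresses it in E. coli, while an adjacent SV40 enhancer and early promoter, paired with an HSV TK polyadenylation signal, express it in mammalian cells, which allows G418 selection of stable transfectants. An f1 origin is also present and permits single-stranded DNA production. The short large T antigen, ble and bGH poly(A) fragments in the automated annotation look like incidental partial matches to backbone sequence rather than functional elements.

The construct allows the mutant transporter to be visualised by fluorescence in transfected mammalian cells. The associated publication concerns the dependence of DAT targeting to filopodia on an outward-facing transporter conformation, which suggests the R60A mutant is used to examine how conformational state affects subcellular localisation. The record itself does not state the mutation's specific functional effect.
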