Addgene plasmid #90247: YFP-DAT R60A
Purpose: Expresses YFP-DAT R60A mutant in mammalian cells
Depositing lab: Alexander Sorkin. Depositing organization: University of Pittsburgh (University, School of Medicine, and Cancer Institute). Publication: Targeting of dopamine transporter to filopodia requires an outward-facing conformation of the transporter. Ma S, Cheng MH, Guthrie DA, Newman AH, Bahar I, Sorkin A. Sci Rep. 2017 Jul 14;7(1):5399. doi: 10.1038/s41598-017-05637-x. PubMed 28710426.
Backbone
  Vector backbone: pEYFP-C1
  Backbone size w/o insert (bp): 4731
  Total vector size (bp): 6589
  Vector type: Mammalian Expression
Growth in bacteria
  Bacterial resistance: Kanamycin, 50 μg/mL
  Growth temperature: 37°C
  Growth strain: DH5alpha
  Copy number: Unknown
Gene/Insert
  Gene/Insert name: DAT (dopamine transporter)
  Species: H. sapiens (human)
  Insert size (bp): 1863
  Mutation: mutated R60 to A in human DAT cDNA
  Entrez Gene: SLC6A3 (a.k.a. DAT, DAT1, PKDYS, PKDYS1)
  Promoter: CMV
  Cloning method: Unknown
  Sequencing primers: 5′ NO; 3′ NO
Terms and licenses: Academic/Nonprofit Terms; Industry Terms: Not Available to Industry
How to cite: YFP-DAT R60A was a gift from Alexander Sorkin (Addgene plasmid # 90247 ; http://n2t.net/addgene:90247 ; RRID:Addgene_90247)
